>Addgene plasmid #231891 | GFP-polyQ23-NLS | addgene full sequence | sequence record 462159 | Addgene NGS Result
TAGTTATTAATAGTAATCAATTACGGGGTCATTAGTTCATAGCCCATATATGGAGTTCCGCGTTACATAA
CTTACGGTAAATGGCCCGCCTGGCTGACCGCCCAACGACCCCCGCCCATTGACGTCAATAATGACGTATG
TTCCCATAGTAACGCCAATAGGGACTTTCCATTGACGTCAATGGGTGGAGTATTTACGGTAAACTGCCCA
CTTGGCAGTACATCAAGTGTATCATATGCCAAGTACGCCCCCTATTGACGTCAATGACGGTAAATGGCCC
GCCTGGCATTATGCCCAGTACATGACCTTATGGGACTTTCCTACTTGGCAGTACATCTACGTATTAGTCA
TCGCTATTACCATGGTGATGCGGTTTTGGCAGTACATCAATGGGCGTGGATAGCGGTTTGACTCACGGGG
ATTTCCAAGTCTCCACCCCATTGACGTCAATGGGAGTTTGTTTTGGCACCAAAATCAACGGGACTTTCCA
AAATGTCGTAACAACTCCGCCCCATTGACGCAAATGGGCGGTAGGCGTGTACGGTGGGAGGTCTATATAA
GCAGAGCTGGTTTAGTGAACCGTCAGATCCGCTAGCGCTACCGGTCGCCACCATGGTGAGCAAGGGCGAG
GAGCTGTTCACCGGGGTGGTGCCCATCCTGGTCGAGCTGGACGGCGACGTAAACGGCCACAAGTTCAGCG
TGTCCGGCGAGGGCGAGGGCGATGCCACCTACGGCAAGCTGACCCTGAAGTTCATCTGCACCACCGGCAA
GCTGCCCGTGCCCTGGCCCACCCTCGTGACCACCCTGACCTACGGCGTGCAGTGCTTCAGCCGCTACCCC
GACCACATGAAGCAGCACGACTTCTTCAAGTCCGCCATGCCCGAAGGCTACGTCCAGGAGCGCACCATCT
TCTTCAAGGACGACGGCAACTACAAGACCCGCGCCGAGGTGAAGTTCGAGGGCGACACCCTGGTGAACCG
CATCGAGCTGAAGGGCATCGACTTCAAGGAGGACGGCAACATCCTGGGGCACAAGCTGGAGTACAACTAC
AACAGCCACAACGTCTATATCATGGCCGACAAGCAGAAGAACGGCATCAAGGTGAACTTCAAGATCCGCC
ACAACATCGAGGACGGCAGCGTGCAGCTCGCCGACCACTACCAGCAGAACACCCCCATCGGCGACGGCCC
CGTGCTGCTGCCCGACAACCACTACCTGAGCACCCAGTCCGCCCTGAGCAAAGACCCCAACGAGAAGCGC
GATCACATGGTCCTGCTGGAGTTCGTGACCGCCGCCGGGATCACTCTCGGCATGGACGAGCTGTACAAGT
CCGGACTCAGATCTATGAAGGCCTTCGAGTCCCTCAAGTCCTTCCAGCAGCAGCAGCAGCAGCAGCAGCA
GCAGCAGCAGCAGCAGCAGCAGCAGCAGCAGCAGCAGCAGCAGCAACAGCCGCCACCGCCGCCGCCGCCG
CCGCCGCCTCCTCAGCTTCCTCAGCCGCCGAATTCGGGCCCTAAGAAGAAGCGAAAGGTTGAGGATCCTG
CTAGCGGATCCACCGGATCTAGATAACTGATCATAATCAGCCATACCACATTTGTAGAGGTTTTACTTGC
TTTAAAAAACCTCCCACACCTCCCCCTGAACCTGAAACATAAAATGAATGCAATTGTTGTTGTTAACTTG
TTTATTGCAGCTTATAATGGTTACAAATAAAGCAATAGCATCACAAATTTCACAAATAAAGCATTTTTTT
CACTGCATTCTAGTTGTGGTTTGTCCAAACTCATCAATGTATCTTAACGCGTAAATTGTAAGCGTTAATA
TTTTGTTAAAATTCGCGTTAAATTTTTGTTAAATCAGCTCATTTTTTAACCAATAGGCCGAAATCGGCAA
AATCCCTTATAAATCAAAAGAATAGACCGAGATAGGGT
[37 nt withheld, positions 1929-1965]
AAAGAACGTGGACTCCAACGTCAAAGG
[49 nt withheld, positions 1993-2041]
T
[91 nt withheld, positions 2043-2133]
G
[124 nt withheld, positions 2135-2258]
CAGGTGGCACTTTTCGGGGAAATGTGCGCGGAACCCCTATTTGTTTATTTTTCTAAATACATTCAAATAT
GTATCCGCTCATGAGACAATAACCCTGATAAATGCTTCAATAATATTGAAAAAGGAAGAGTCCTGAGGCG
GAAAGAACCAGCTGTGGAATGTGTGTCAGTTAGGGTGTGGAAAGTCCCCAGGCTCCCCAGCAGGCAGAAG
TATGCAAAGCATGCATCTCAATTAGTCAGCAACCAGGTGTGGAAAGTCCCCAGGCTCCCCAGCAGGCAGA
AGTATGCAAAGCATGCATCTCAATTAGTCAGCAACCATAGTCCCGCCCCTAACTCCGCCCATCCCGCCCC
TAACTCCGCCCAGTTCCGCCCATTCTCCGCCCCATGGCTGACTAATTTTTTTTATTTATGCAGAGGCCGA
GGCCGCCTCGGCCTCTGAGCTATTCCAGAAGTAGTGAGGAGGCTTTTTTGGAGGCCTAGGCTTTTGCAAA
GATCGATCAAGAGACAGGATGAGGATCGTTTCGCATGATTGAACAAGATGGATTGCACGCAGGTTCTCCG
GCCGCTTGGGTGGAGAGGCTATTCGGCTATGACTGGGCACAACAGACAATCGGCTGCTCTGATGCCGCCG
TGTTCCGGCTGTCAGCGCAGGGGCGCCCGGTTCTTTTTGTCAAGACCGACCTGTCCGGTGCCCTGAATGA
ACTGCAAGACGAGGCAGCGCGGCTATCGTGGCTGGCCACGACGGGCGTTCCTTGCGCAGCTGTGCTCGAC
GTTGTCACTGAAGCGGGAAGGGACTGGCTGCTATTGGGCGAAGTGCCGGGGCAGGATCTCCTGTCATCTC
ACCTTGCTCCTGCCGAGAAAGTATCCATCATGGCTGATGCAATGCGGCGGCTGCATACGCTTGATCCGGC
TACCTGCCCATTCGACCACCAAGCGAAACATCGCATCGAGCGAGCACGTACTCGGATGGAAGCCGGTCTT
GTCGATCAGGATGATCTGGACGAAGAGCATCAGGGGCTCGCGCCAGCCGAACTGTTCGCCAGGCTCAAGG
CGAGCATGCCCGACGGCGAGGATCTCGTCGTGACCCATGGCGATGCCTGCTTGCCGAATATCATGGTGGA
AAATGGCCGCTTTTCTGGATTCATCGACTGTGGCCGGCTGGGTGTGGCGGACCGCTATCAGGACATAGCG
TTGGCTACCCGTGATATTGCTGAAGAGCTTGGCGGCGAATGGGCTGACCGCTTCCTCGTGCTTTACGGTA
TCGCCGCTCCCGATTCGCAGCGCATCGCCTTCTATCGCCTTCTTGACGAGTTCTTCTGAGCGGGACTCTG
GGGTTCGAAATGACCGACCAAGCGACGCCCAACCTGCCATCACGAGATTTCGATTCCACCGCCGCCTTCT
ATGAAAGGTTGGGCTTCGGAATCGTTTTCCGGGACGCCGGCTGGATGATCCTCCAGCGCGGGGATCTCAT
GCTGGAGTTCTTCGCCCACCCTAGGGGGAGGCTAACTGAAACACGGAAGGAGACAATACCGGAAGGAACC
CGCGCTATGACGGCAATAAAAAGACAGAATAAAACGCACGGTGTTGGGTCGTTTGTTCATAAACGCGGGG
TTCGGTCCCAGGGCTGGCACTCTGTCGATACCCCACCGAGACCCCATTGGGGCCAATACGCCCGCGTTTC
TTCCTTTTCCCCACCCCACCCCCCAAGTTCGGGTGAAGGCCCAGGGCTCGCAGCCAACGTCGGGGCGGCA
GGCCCTGCCATAGCCTCAGGTTACTCATATATACTTTAGATTGATTTAAAACTTCATTTTTAATTTAAAA
GGATCTAGGTGAAGATCCTTTTTGATAATCTCATGACCAAAATCCCTTAACGTGAGTTTTCGTTCCACTG
AGCGTCAGACCCCGTAGAAAAGATCAAAGGATCTTCTTGAGATCCTTTTTTTCTGCGCGTAATCTGCTGC
TTGCAAACAAAAAAACCACCGCTACCAGCGGTGGTTTGTTTGCCGGATCAAGAGCTACCAACTCTTTTTC
CGAAGGTAACTGGCTTCAGCAGAGCGCAGATACCAAATACTGTTCTTCTAGTGTAGCCGTAGTTAGGCCA
CCACTTCAAGAACTCTGTAGCACCGCCTACATACCTCGCTCTGCTAATCCTGTTACCAGTGGCTGCTGCC
AGTGGCGATAAGTCGTGTCTTACCGGGTTGGACTCAAGACGATAGTTACCGGATAAGGCGCAGCGGTCGG
GCTGAACGGGGGGTTCGTGCACACAGCCCAGCTTGGAGCGAACGACCTACACCGAACTGAGATACCTACA
GCGTGAGCTATGAGAAAGCGCCACGCTTCCCGAAGGGAGAAAGGCGGACAGGTATCCGGTAAGCGGCAGG
GTCGGAACAGGAGAGCGCACGAGGGAGCTTCCAGGGGGAAACGCCTGGTATCTTTATAGTCCTGTCGGGT
TTCGCCACCTCTGACTTGAGCGTCGATTTTTGTGATGCTCGTCAGGGGGGCGGAGCCTATGGAAAAACGC
CAGCAACGCGGCCTTTTTACGGTTCCTGGCCTTTTGCTGGCCTTTTGCTCACATGTTCTTTCCTGCGTTA
TCCCCTGATTCTGTGGATAACCGTATTACCGCCATGCAT
Features (pLannotate 1.2.2; 14 found; start..end, strand, type, name):
     61..364     +  enhancer       CMV enhancer: human cytomegalovirus immediate early enhancer
    365..568     +  promoter       CMV promoter: human cytomegalovirus (CMV) immediate early promoter
    613..1329    +  CDS            EGFP: EGFP is a basic (constitutively fluorescent) green fluorescent protein published in 1996, derived from Aequorea victoria. It is reported to be a rapidly-maturing weak dimer with moderate acid sensitivity.
   1461..1480    -  promoter       chicken β-actin promoter (fragment): contains a 21-bp deletion relative to the standard chicken β-actin promoter
   1568..1652    +  CDS            large T antigen (fragment): large T antigen from SV40 (simian virus 40)
   1675..1796    +  polyA_signal   SV40 poly(A) signal: SV40 polyadenylation signal
   1830..2258    -  rep_origin     f1 ori (sequence partly withheld): f1 bacteriophage origin of replication; arrow indicates direction of (+) strand synthesis
   2285..2389    +  promoter       AmpR promoter: bla
   2391..2748    +  promoter       SV40 promoter: SV40 enhancer and early promoter
   2783..3577    +  CDS            NeoR/KanR: aminoglycoside phosphotransferase from Tn5; aph(3')-II (or nptII); confers resistance to neomycin, kanamycin, and G418 (Geneticin®)
   3598..3750    +  CDS            ble (fragment): BLE_KLEPN - Experimental evidence at protein level: Swiss-Prot protein existence level 1. Binding protein with a strong affinity to the bleomycin family of antibiotics. Binds to CL990; an antimitotic-antibiotic compound. From Klebsiella pneumoniae.
   3809..3856    +  polyA_signal   HSV TK poly(A) signal: herpes simplex virus thymidine kinase polyadenylation signal (Cole and Stacy, 1985)
   3947..3963    -  polyA_signal   bGH poly(A) signal (fragment): bovine growth hormone polyadenylation signal
   4185..4773    +  rep_origin     ori: high-copy-number ColE1/pMB1/pBR322/pUC origin of replication
