[The description below was written by a language model from this plasmid's Addgene catalogue record and pLannotate feature annotations shown in this document.]
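Description:
GFP-polyQ23-NLS is a mammalian expression plasmid built on the pEGFP-C1 backbone, about 4.9 kb in the sequenced record. It encodes a partial exon 1 fragment of human huntingtin (HTT) carrying a 23-glutamine tract. EGFP is fused to the N terminus from the backbone and an SV40 nuclear localisation signal is appended to the C terminus. Transcription is driven by the human cytomegalovirus immediate early enhancer and promoter and terminated by the SV40 polyadenylation signal. The feature table does not annotate the HTT segment itself, which lies in the unlabelled stretch downstream of the EGFP coding sequence. The short "large T antigen" fragment just before the poly(A) signal matches the position expected for the SV40 NLS. The small chicken β-actin promoter, ble and bGH poly(A) fragments are brief partial matches and are probably annotation artefacts rather than functional parts.

The plasmid replicates at high copy in E. coli from a ColE1/pUC-type origin and also carries an f1 origin for single-stranded DNA production. A single NeoR/KanR gene (Tn5 aminoglycoside phosphotransferase) sits behind tandem bacterial (bla) and SV40 early promoters and is followed by the HSV TK polyadenylation signal. This arrangement gives kanamycin resistance in bacteria and should allow G418 selection in transfected mammalian cells.

The associated publication studies how nuclear polyglutamine aggregates rupture the nuclear envelope and hinder its repair. A 23-glutamine tract is within the normal, non-pathogenic range for HTT. The construct is therefore most plausibly a nucleus-targeted fluorescent control for comparison with expanded polyQ versions, although the record does not state this role explicitly.
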