Addgene plasmid #231891: GFP-polyQ23-NLS
Depositing lab: Lukas Kapitein. Publication: Nuclear poly-glutamine aggregates rupture the nuclear envelope and hinder its repair. Korsten G, Osinga M, Pelle RA, Serweta AK, Hoogenberg B, Kampinga HH, Kapitein LC. J Cell Biol. 2024 Nov 4;223(11):e202307142. doi: 10.1083/jcb.202307142. Epub 2024 Aug 16. PubMed 39150509.
Backbone
  Vector backbone: pEGFP-C1
  Vector type: Mammalian Expression
Growth in bacteria
  Bacterial resistance: Kanamycin, 50 μg/mL
  Growth temperature: 37°C
  Growth strain: DH5alpha
  Copy number: High Copy
Gene/Insert
  Gene/Insert name: HTT partial exon 1 Q23-NLS
  Species: H. sapiens (human)
  Entrez Gene: HTT (a.k.a. HD, IT15, LOMARS)
  Tag / fusion protein: EGFP (N terminal on backbone); SV40 NLS (C terminal on insert)
  Cloning method: Unknown
Terms and licenses: Academic/Nonprofit Terms; Industry Terms: Not Available to Industry
Depositor comments: Internal plasmid ID GK063
How to cite: GFP-polyQ23-NLS was a gift from Lukas Kapitein (Addgene plasmid # 231891 ; http://n2t.net/addgene:231891 ; RRID:Addgene_231891)
